>Addgene plasmid #228823 | pcDNA5/FRT/TO_eGFP-pScaA | addgene full sequence | sequence record 456063 | Addgene NGS Result
GACGGATCGGGAGATCTCCCGATCCCCTATGGTGCACTCTCAGTACAATCTGCTCTGATGCCGCATAGTT
AAGCCAGTATCTGCTCCCTGCTTGTGTGTTGGAGGTCGCTGAGTAGTGCGCGAGCAAAATTTAAGCTACA
ACAAGGCAAGGCTTGACCGACAATTGCATGAAGAATCTGCTTAGGGTTAGGCGTTTTGCGCTGCTTCGCG
ATGTACGGGCCAGATATACGCGTTGACATTGATTATTGACTAGTTATTAATAGTAATCAATTACGGGGTC
ATTAGTTCATAGCCCATATATGGAGTTCCGCGTTACATAACTTACGGTAAATGGCCCGCCTGGCTGACCG
CCCAACGACCCCCGCCCATTGACGTCAATAATGACGTATGTTCCCATAGTAACGCCAATAGGGACTTTCC
ATTGACGTCAATGGGTGGAGTATTTACGGTAAACTGCCCACTTGGCAGTACATCAAGTGTATCATATGCC
AAGTACGCCCCCTATTGACGTCAATGACGGTAAATGGCCCGCCTGGCATTATGCCCAGTACATGACCTTA
TGGGACTTTCCTACTTGGCAGTACATCTACGTATTAGTCATCGCTATTACCATGGTGATGCGGTTTTGGC
AGTACATCAATGGGCGTGGATAGCGGTTTGACTCACGGGGATTTCCAAGTCTCCACCCCATTGACGTCAA
TGGGAGTTTGTTTTGGCACCAAAATCAACGGGACTTTCCAAAATGTCGTAACAACTCCGCCCCATTGACG
CAAATGGGCGGTAGGCGTGTACGGTGGGAGGTCTATATAAGCAGAGCTCTCCCTATCAGTGATAGAGATC
TCCCTATCAGTGATAGAGATCGTCGACGAGCTCGTTTAGTGAACCGTCAGATCGCCTGGAGACGCCATCC
ACGCTGTTTTGACCTCCATAGAAGACACCGGGACCGATCCAGCCTCCGGACTCTAGCGTTTAAACTTAAG
CTTACCATGGTGAGCAAGGGCGAGGAGCTGTTCACCGGGGTGGTGCCCATCCTGGTCGAGCTGGACGGCG
ACGTAAACGGCCACAAGTTCAGCGTGTCCGGCGAGGGCGAGGGCGATGCCACCTACGGCAAGCTGACCCT
GAAGTTCATCTGCACCACCGGCAAGCTGCCCGTGCCCTGGCCCACCCTCGTGACCACCCTGACCTACGGC
GTGCAGTGCTTCAGCCGCTACCCCGACCACATGAAGCAGCACGACTTCTTCAAGTCCGCCATGCCCGAAG
GCTACGTCCAGGAGCGCACCATCTTCTTCAAGGACGACGGCAACTACAAGACCCGCGCCGAGGTGAAGTT
CGAGGGCGACACCCTGGTGAACCGCATCGAGCTGAAGGGCATCGACTTCAAGGAGGACGGCAACATCCTG
GGGCACAAGCTGGAGTACAACTACAACAGCCACAACGTCTATATCATGGCCGACAAGCAGAAGAACGGCA
TCAAGGTGAACTTCAAGATCCGCCACAACATCGAGGACGGCAGCGTGCAGCTCGCCGACCACTACCAGCA
GAACACCCCCATCGGCGACGGCCCCGTGCTGCTGCCCGACAACCACTACCTGAGCACCCAGTCCGCCCTG
AGCAAAGACCCCAACGAGAAGCGCGATCACATGGTCCTTAAGGAGTTCGTGACCGCCGCCGGGATCACTC
TCGGCATGGACGAGCTGTACAAGGGAGGTTCAGGTGGATCTGGAGGTATGCAAACCGCTGACAATGACCC
TTCTGCCTCTTCAAGTAGTTCTGGAGTGTTTACTGGGTCAGGTGCATCACAGTCCAACAACGCTACCGAG
TCCTCAAATGACAATCAAGGAGATACAGGGTCAGGAGCTACCAACAACCCTTCCAATCCCATCGAAGGAG
CTTCAGGCACCAGTCCTGCAACTGGAGCTAGCAATGCTACCGGTGATTCCGACGCCACAGGCAACAAGGA
AGCAGATGGCGACGACTCAGTTACCGACTCTGGAGCAAGTCAGTCCAACAATGCTACAAAGGGATCAAAT
GATGACCAGGGTGACACCAGCGGTGGCACAGCCAGCAACCCATCAAACCCTAGTAACCCAATTGAAGGAG
CCAGTGGCACAAGTCCTGCCACCGGAGCTTCAGATGCCACCGGAGTCACTGAGACTACTGGTGGAAGTGC
TACTGGTGGAGAGGTGACAGACGGCAAGAAGCCCAAGAAGTCACCTTTCAAGAAACTGAAGGAGTTTGGC
TCTACACTCTCCCTGTCAGGGAACACTAAACCAGAGGAGCCCTCAGAGGGAGCTACAGGCGAGAAAGGTA
GCTCTACTTCAACCTTCAAGCGGATTCGCAAGCAGCTCGCTAGCTCTACCCTGTCTCTGTCCAGTACAAC
CCACGAGGAATCCAAGCCACCAATCGTCCTGTCAGATCCCACCAACAAGAGCGTTGAGATCAATCCCAAC
AAGGGCTCTGGCGTTCAGAAAGTTATCGTTAAGCAACCTGAAGTCGCCTTTGAGAAGATGGAAGGGAAGA
ACGATAGCATCGAGATCAACGTTGAGACAGATACCAAAGTGACCGTGAAGGGTGACGACGGCAGTAAGAT
CAAACTGGTGAATCTGAATCTGAGTAACTCAGAGCTCATCATCAACAACACAACTTACTCCAACTCTGAT
CTCAAGCCAACTTCTCCAATCACTAGCAGCGTCTCCATGCCCAACCTGTCCGATACTGACGTCAGCTCCT
CTAGCTCACCACCCACACGGAGGTCTAGTAGTATCATCCAACCTACAGGTCCACAGCCATTTGACCTGTC
CTTCTTCTCCAGCACAACTCACGGTGGTAAGACCGAAGCCACCGACAGAAGTATCTTCACCGGTTTCGGG
TCCTTTGTGACACGCAGCCCAACAACCCTGAGCTCCGACCTCAAGATATGTGGCAACATCGACGTTGACA
AACCACTGCAGCTGGTTACTGTGACACCAGTGATGCTCAAGACTCTGACCGTTGAAAGATCCAAACTGAT
TCCCAAGAAGAGCGGTGTCCTCAAGCTGAAGAGTAACCTGATGGCCAACATCGAAGGAGAAGGAGCTACC
ATCATCACCAGCGGTTCCAGCTTCTCCATCTCCTTCAACAAGTTCGGTACCCAGAACAATCCAATTCCCG
TGCAGGTGGACGGAGTGCTGGAGCTGCAAGCCGAACTCCCTCCCAGTGATTCCAATGAAGTCAACATGCA
TGCCTCAATCACATCTAAGAAGCAGTCCGTCAGTGAAGTTCATTTCCTCCACTCTCCCAATTCCAATCTC
ACTCGGTACAACGTCCACGGCTGCATCGGAACTCCAGATTCTATTGTGGAGAAGGTGGTGCTCAACGGTC
CCACAATGCTGAACGTGACCGGAAATGTGTATGTGGATAAGATGAAACTGAAATCCTCTAATCGGGTGTC
ACATGGCGATTCCGAGCCTCACGGAGGGATCGTGCTGAACGGAGAAATGTATTCCAGACTCGTTGAGCCC
AGTATCCCAAACTACGGCAAGATCACTATTCATGGTAATCCATCCACCAAGTACGACAGTAACAACTACA
AGTCAATCTTCTACGGGAACATCGGTACCGATAAGAACAAGGTCAGTCGGATAGAGTTTGCCGAGCATCT
GAACAACCCTAACGGGATCAGGCCTCACACTGAGCTCTTTGTCTCATATGACAAATCAACTAACAAGAGT
ACCATCTTCTGTAGCGACATCATCTTCTCCCATCCAGAAGATACTGTGAACATTCTGGGTAACACTGACA
TCAAAGGAAACATTGGCACCAAAGGTAACTCTGGAGGTAGGATCATCGTGCGCAACAACGGGACCCTGAC
CCACAGCGGAGGCGACATAGGGAACAACAAGACTTCCGGTAGCAACCTGCTGCAGGCCATCCACCTGTGT
GAGGGAGCATCCTTCATTTCAAAGCATGATAGTAACATCATCCCTCACACCTGCAACATCAAGGAGATTA
CACTGGATAAGAACTCCAACATCGAGCTGAACAGTAATGCCGACTGGAAGACCGATATCATTCCTAAGGG
CACTGGTGCAAAGCTCACAATGAGCCAAGGGTCATACTCCGGAAACATAGGGAACCAGGCTAATCCCATG
GAAAGTGTGACACTGCTGCCTAAGAGTAAGAGGCCTTCCCTCATCGAGGTGGAAGGCTCCGTGTATACTC
ACCAGTGCAGCATAAGCGATAAGTCAAGTGCCAAGGGAGAAGTGAAACTGCTGGGAGACTATACCATAAC
AGCTCAAACTAACGAAGAGAATGGTGGAATCTCCATTGGGAACGCCAAGATCGACCTCTCATCAAACACC
CTGACCCTGGCCTCCGATAGCATAAGCATCCTGGGTCATAAGTCTAAGAAGGGCTCCTCAACAAATCCCG
AGAAGTTCAAGAAGAAGCCTGTGACTGTCTTCAGCATCAACTACACTACTAACAGTGATGGCACCGTGAA
GACCCAAGGTAAACTGAAGCTGTCTAAGTACTACGATCCCAACAACAAGATCATCGTCAACGTCGATCAT
CAAGGCGACCTCAGGGATCTCTCAAAGCACGGAACCCAAACTGTCATTCAACCAGTGGACATCGCCAATA
CAGGAGGACTCGCTGTGGACAATCTGGTGTACATCTGTGATGGCAAGTGTAAGTGGCAGCCAGTGGAGTG
CTCAGACGGGAAGTTCGTGTTTGCTGGGCTGGTCGATAAGAAGAAGAAAGATAAGGGAGATGACGGGACC
AGTGGCTCCTCAGGCTCCTCTGCTGCTCCTTCTGCCAGGGTGTCACCTGAAGTCTCTGATGATGAGGAAG
GCGACAAAGGAGAGGACATTCAGGCATCAACAGTCTCACACCTGCACTCTGAGGATAGTGCCCATGGCAA
GCAGTCCCATGGGAAAGACCACACCGAGGACCCAAAGGACCCTACCGAAGATGCCATTGAGGCTCTGGCC
AGGCTGCTGGACGATCCAGCACCACCTCCACAACCAGCTGACGAACAACCTCAACCTGACCCAGATGAAC
ACGTGCAGCCTGTCGTGGCACAGCCCATCGCTGCTGGTGCTGGCCAGCAGCAGCAGCAACAACAACAGCA
ACAACAGCAACAGCAGCAGCAGCAACAGCAACAACAGCAGCAACAGCAGAGATACGTCTACACATCCAGC
CCTTCATCCGATGACCAGGAGCAGAGCAGCAAACCTGAACCCATCCTGCAGCCAATTCTCCCAAAGATCA
GTGACGCTCATCTGAAGTCAGGCGTTCACGCAACCGTGGCTGCCATCAGTAGCATCGTTGAGTCTAAAGC
TGCTAACAACAATTCTGGCTCAGACATCGTGAGTTCAGGGTCTAACATCAACAAACAGTGATAAAGCGGC
CGCTGATCAGCCTCGACTGTGCCTTCTAGTTGCCAGCCATCTGTTGTTTGCCCCTCCCCCGTGCCTTCCT
TGACCCTGGAAGGTGCCACTCCCACTGTCCTTTCCTAATAAAATGAGGAAATTGCATCGCATTGTCTGAG
TAGGTGTCATTCTATTCTGGGGGGTGGGGTGGGGCAGGACAGCAAGGGGGAGGATTGGGAAGACAATAGC
AGGCATGCTGGGGATGCGGTGGGCTCTATGGCTTCTGAGGCGGAAAGAACCAGCTGGGGCTCTAGGGGGT
ATCCCC
[124 nt withheld, positions 5677-5800]
C
[91 nt withheld, positions 5802-5892]
AGGGTGATGGTTCACGTACCTAGAAGTTCCTATTCCGAAGTTCCTATTCTCTAGAAAGTATAGGAACTTC
CTTGGCCAAAAAGCCTGAACTCACCGCGACGTCTGTCGAGAAGTTTCTGATCGAAAAGTTCGACAGCGTC
TCCGACCTGATGCAGCTCTCGGAGGGCGAAGAATCTCGTGCTTTCAGCTTCGATGTAGGAGGGCGTGGAT
ATGTCCTGCGGGTAAATAGCTGCGCCGATGGTTTCTACAAAGATCGTTATGTTTATCGGCACTTTGCATC
GGCCGCGCTCCCGATTCCGGAAGTGCTTGACATTGGGGAATTCAGCGAGAGCCTGACCTATTGCATCTCC
CGCCGTGCACAGGGTGTCACGTTGCAAGACCTGCCTGAAACCGAACTGCCCGCTGTTCTGCAGCCGGTCG
CGGAGGCCATGGATGCGATCGCTGCGGCCGATCTTAGCCAGACGAGCGGGTTCGGCCCATTCGGACCGCA
AGGAATCGGTCAATACACTACATGGCGTGATTTCATATGCGCGATTGCTGATCCCCATGTGTATCACTGG
CAAACTGTGATGGACGACACCGTCAGTGCGTCCGTCGCGCAGGCTCTCGATGAGCTGATGCTTTGGGCCG
AGGACTGCCCCGAAGTCCGGCACCTCGTGCACGCGGATTTCGGCTCCAACAATGTCCTGACGGACAATGG
CCGCATAACAGCGGTCATTGACTGGAGCGAGGCGATGTTCGGGGATTCCCAATACGAGGTCGCCAACATC
TTCTTCTGGAGGCCGTGGTTGGCTTGTATGGAGCAGCAGACGCGCTACTTCGAGCGGAGGCATCCGGAGC
TTGCAGGATCGCCGCGGCTCCGGGCGTATATGCTCCGCATTGGTCTTGACCAACTCTATCAGAGCTTGGT
TGACGGCAATTTCGATGATGCAGCTTGGGCGCAGGGTCGATGCGACGCAATCGTCCGATCCGGAGCCGGG
ACTGTCGGGCGTACACAAATCGCCCGCAGAAGCGCGGCCGTCTGGACCGATGGCTGTGTAGAAGTACTCG
CCGATAGTGGAAACCGACGCCCCAGCACTCGTCCGAGGGCAAAGGAATAGCACGTACTACGAGATTTCGA
TTCCACCGCCGCCTTCTATGAAAGGTTGGGCTTCGGAATCGTTTTCCGGGACGCCGGCTGGATGATCCTC
CAGCGCGGGGATCTCATGCTGGAGTTCTTCGCCCACCCCAACTTGTTTATTGCAGCTTATAATGGTTACA
AATAAAGCAATAGCATCACAAATTTCACAAATAAAGCATTTTTTTCACTGCATTCTAGTTGTGGTTTGTC
CAAACTCATCAATGTATCTTATCATGTCTGTATACCGTCGACCTCTAGCTAGAGCTTGGCGTAATCATGG
TCATAGCTGTTTCCTGTGTGAAATTGTTATCCGCTCACAATTCCACACAACATACGAGCCGGAAGCATAA
AGTGTAAAGCCTGGGGTGCCTAATGAGTGAGCTAACTCACATTAATTGCGTTGCGCTCACTGCCCGCTTT
CCAGTCGGGAAACCTGTCGTGCCAGCTGCATTAATGAATCGGCCAACGCGCGGGGAGAGGCGGTTTGCGT
ATTGGGCGCTCTTCCGCTTCCTCGCTCACTGACTCGCTGCGCTCGGTCGTTCGGCTGCGGCGAGCGGTAT
CAGCTCACTCAAAGGCGGTAATACGGTTATCCACAGAATCAGGGGATAACGCAGGAAAGAACATGTGAGC
AAAAGGCCAGCAAAAGGCCAGGAACCGTAAAAAGGCCGCGTTGCTGGCGTTTTTCCATAGGCTCCGCCCC
CCTGACGAGCATCACAAAAATCGACGCTCAAGTCAGAGGTGGCGAAACCCGACAGGACTATAAAGATACC
AGGCGTTTCCCCCTGGAAGCTCCCTCGTGCGCTCTCCTGTTCCGACCCTGCCGCTTACCGGATACCTGTC
CGCCTTTCTCCCTTCGGGAAGCGTGGCGCTTTCTCATAGCTCACGCTGTAGGTATCTCAGTTCGGTGTAG
GTCGTTCGCTCCAAGCTGGGCTGTGTGCACGAACCCCCCGTTCAGCCCGACCGCTGCGCCTTATCCGGTA
ACTATCGTCTTGAGTCCAACCCGGTAAGACACGACTTATCGCCACTGGCAGCAGCCACTGGTAACAGGAT
TAGCAGAGCGAGGTATGTAGGCGGTGCTACAGAGTTCTTGAAGTGGTGGCCTAACTACGGCTACACTAGA
AGAACAGTATTTGGTATCTGCGCTCTGCTGAAGCCAGTTACCTTCGGAAAAAGAGTTGGTAGCTCTTGAT
CCGGCAAACAAACCACCGCTGGTAGCGGTGGTTTTTTTGTTTGCAAGCAGCAGATTACGCGCAGAAAAAA
AGGATCTCAAGAAGATCCTTTGATCTTTTCTACGGGGTCTGACGCTCAGTGGAACGAAAACTCACGTTAA
GGGATTTTGGTCATGAGATTATCAAAAAGGATCTTCACCTAGATCCTTTTAAATTAAAAATGAAGTTTTA
AATCAATCTAAAGTATATATGAGTAAACTTGGTCTGACAGTTACCAATGCTTAATCAGTGAGGCACCTAT
CTCAGCGATCTGTCTATTTCGTTCATCCATAGTTGCCTGACTCCCCGTCGTGTAGATAACTACGATACGG
GAGGGCTTACCATCTGGCCCCAGTGCTGCAATGATACCGCGAGACCCACGCTCACCGGCTCCAGATTTAT
CAGCAATAAACCAGCCAGCCGGAAGGGCCGAGCGCAGAAGTGGTCCTGCAACTTTATCCGCCTCCATCCA
GTCTATTAATTGTTGCCGGGAAGCTAGAGTAAGTAGTTCGCCAGTTAATAGTTTGCGCAACGTTGTTGCC
ATTGCTACAGGCATCGTGGTGTCACGCTCGTCGTTTGGTATGGCTTCATTCAGCTCCGGTTCCCAACGAT
CAAGGCGAGTTACATGATCCCCCATGTTGTGCAAAAAAGCGGTTAGCTCCTTCGGTCCTCCGATCGTTGT
CAGAAGTAAGTTGGCCGCAGTGTTATCACTCATGGTTATGGCAGCACTGCATAATTCTCTTACTGTCATG
CCATCCGTAAGATGCTTTTCTGTGACTGGTGAGTACTCAACCAAGTCATTCTGAGAATAGTGTATGCGGC
GACCGAGTTGCTCTTGCCCGGCGTCAATACGGGATAATACCGCGCCACATAGCAGAACTTTAAAAGTGCT
CATCATTGGAAAACGTTCTTCGGGGCGAAAACTCTCAAGGATCTTACCGCTGTTGAGATCCAGTTCGATG
TAACCCACTCGTGCACCCAACTGATCTTCAGCATCTTTTACTTTCACCAGCGTTTCTGGGTGAGCAAAAA
CAGGAAGGCAAAATGCCGCAAAAAAGGGAATAAGGGCGACACGGAAATGTTGAATACTCATACTCTTCCT
TTTTCAATATTATTGAAGCATTTATCAGGGTTATTGTCTCATGAGCGGATACATATTTGAATGTATTTAG
AAAAATAAACAAATAGGGGTTCCGCGCACATTTCCCCGAAAAGTGCCACCTGACGTC
Features (pLannotate 1.2.2; 21 found; start..end, strand, type, name):
     28..80      -  misc_feature   bom (fragment): basis of mobility region from pBR322
    235..614     +  enhancer       CMV enhancer: human cytomegalovirus immediate early enhancer
    615..818     +  promoter       CMV promoter: human cytomegalovirus (CMV) immediate early promoter
    820..839     +  promoter       PLtetO-1 promoter (fragment): modified phage lambda PL promoter with tet operator sites (Lutz and Bujard, 1997)
    841..860     +  promoter       PLtetO-1 promoter (fragment): modified phage lambda PL promoter with tet operator sites (Lutz and Bujard, 1997)
    868..901     +  promoter       TRE3GV promoter (fragment): 3rd-generation Tet-responsive promoter that can be activated by binding of Tet-On® 3G, optimized for retroviral and lentiviral vectors
    987..1703    +  CDS            EGFP: EGFP is a basic (constitutively fluorescent) green fluorescent protein published in 1996, derived from Aequorea victoria. It is reported to be a rapidly-maturing weak dimer with moderate acid sensitivity.
   5407..5631    +  polyA_signal   bGH poly(A) signal: bovine growth hormone polyadenylation signal
   5635..5656    +  promoter       SV40 promoter (fragment): SV40 enhancer and early promoter
   5677..5910    +  rep_origin     f1 ori (fragment) (sequence partly withheld): f1 bacteriophage origin of replication; arrow indicates direction of (+) strand synthesis
   5915..5962    +  protein_bind   FRT: FLP-mediated recombination occurs in the 8-bp core sequence TCTAGAAA (Turan and Bode, 2011). FLP recombinase from the Saccharomyces cerevisiae 2μ plasmid
   5970..6992    +  CDS            HygR: aminoglycoside phosphotransferase from E. coli; aph(4)-Ia; confers resistance to hygromycin
   7002..7127    +  CDS            ble (fragment): BLE_KLEPN - Experimental evidence at protein level: Swiss-Prot protein existence level 1. Binding protein with a strong affinity to the bleomycin family of antibiotics. Binds to CL990; an antimitotic-antibiotic compound. From Klebsiella pneumoniae.
   7122..7243    +  polyA_signal   SV40 poly(A) signal: SV40 polyadenylation signal
   7316..7332    -  protein_bind   lac operator: The lac repressor binds to the lac operator to inhibit transcription in E. coli. This inhibition can be relieved by adding lactose or isopropyl-β-D-thiogalactopyranoside (IPTG). lac repressor encoded by lacI
   7340..7370    -  promoter       lac promoter: promoter for the E. coli lac operon
   7385..7406    -  protein_bind   CAP binding site: CAP binding activates transcription in the presence of cAMP. E. coli catabolite activator protein
   7419..7511    -  CDS            lacI (fragment): lac repressor; lacI; The lac repressor binds to the lac operator to inhibit transcription in E. coli. This inhibition can be relieved by adding lactose or isopropyl-β-D-thiogalactopyranoside (IPTG).
   7694..8282    -  rep_origin     ori: high-copy-number ColE1/pMB1/pBR322/pUC origin of replication
   8453..9313    -  CDS            AmpR: β-lactamase; bla; confers resistance to ampicillin, carbenicillin, and related antibiotics
   9314..9418    -  promoter       AmpR promoter: bla
