[The description below was written by a language model from this plasmid's Addgene catalogue record and pLannotate feature annotations shown in this document.]
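Description:
pcDNA5/FRT/TO_eGFP-pScaA is a 9.4 kb mammalian expression plasmid built on the pcDNA5/FRT/TO backbone and designed for site-specific integration into Flp-In host cells, specifically HeLa Flp-In cells according to the record. It is propagated in E. coli as a high-copy plasmid through its ColE1/pUC-type origin, with ampicillin selection provided by the β-lactamase gene and its native promoter. Short fragments of f1 ori, lac regulatory sequence and other vector remnants are also annotated but are not functionally central.

The expression cassette uses the human CMV immediate early enhancer and promoter, followed by short tet operator-containing segments. The annotation software labels these as PLtetO-1 and TRE3GV fragments, but they fit the tetracycline-regulatable "TO" design of this backbone, in which transcription is repressed in cells expressing the Tet repressor and induced by tetracycline or doxycycline. Downstream lies an EGFP coding sequence fused at the N terminus of the insert, which is the passenger domain (residues 25–1216) of the Orientia tsutsugamushi autotransporter protein ScaA, introduced by Gibson cloning. The ScaA portion is not itself annotated in the feature table, but it corresponds to the unannotated stretch between EGFP and the bovine growth hormone polyadenylation signal.

An FRT site sits directly upstream of a hygromycin resistance gene that has no complete promoter annotated upstream of it and is followed by an SV40 poly(A) signal. FLP-mediated recombination into a genomic FRT site is what typically allows this marker to be expressed, so hygromycin selects for correctly integrated clones. The construct is intended for generating stable cell lines expressing fluorescently tagged ScaA passenger domain, and the associated study concerns Orientia hijacking the dynein adaptor BICD2.
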