Addgene plasmid #228823: pcDNA5/FRT/TO_eGFP-pScaA
Purpose: For the expression of the passenger domain of the Orientia tsutsugamushi protein ScaA in HeLa Flp-In cells
Depositing lab: Andrew Carter. Depositing organization: MRC Laboratory of Molecular Biology. Publication: The intracellular bacterium Orientia tsutsugamushi hijacks the adaptor protein BICD2 for dynein-based motility. Manigrasso G, Saharat K, Kullapanich C, Boulanger J, Morgan TE, Kramer H, Salje J, Carter AP. bioRxiv 2024.04.11.589026 10.1101/2024.04.11.589026.
Backbone
  Vector backbone: pCDNA5/FRT/TO
  Vector type: Mammalian Expression
  Selectable markers: Hygromycin
Growth in bacteria
  Bacterial resistance: Ampicillin, 100 μg/mL
  Growth temperature: 37°C
  Growth strain: DH5alpha
  Copy number: High Copy
Gene/Insert
  Gene/Insert name: ScaA
  Species: Orientia tsutsugamushi
  Mutation: aa 25-1216
  Tag / fusion protein: eGFP (N terminal on insert)
  Cloning method: Gibson Cloning
Terms and licenses: Academic/Nonprofit Terms; Industry Terms: Not Available to Industry
Depositor comments: Please visit https://doi.org/10.1101/2024.04.11.589026 for bioRxiv preprint.
How to cite: pcDNA5/FRT/TO_eGFP-pScaA was a gift from Andrew Carter (Addgene plasmid # 228823 ; http://n2t.net/addgene:228823 ; RRID:Addgene_228823)
